>Addgene plasmid #191691 | PL752-EN1-LA-p2a-mTagBFP2nls-3xHAtag-hGHpA-PGK-puroR-EN1-RA | addgene full sequence | sequence record 376134 | Addgene NGS Result
TTAATATTTTGTTAAAATTCGCGTTAAATTTTTGTTAAATCAGCTCATTTTTTAACCAATAGGCCGAAAT
CGGCAAAATCCCTTATAAATCAAAAGAATAGACCGAGATAGGGT
[37 nt withheld, positions 115-151]
AAAGAACGTGGACTCCAACGTCAAAGG
[49 nt withheld, positions 179-227]
T
[91 nt withheld, positions 229-319]
G
[124 nt withheld, positions 321-444]
CAGGTGGCACTTTTCGGGGAAATGTGCGCGGAACCCCTATTTGTTTATTTTTCTAAATACATTCAAATAT
GTATCCGCTCATGAGACAATAACCCTGATAAATGCTTCAATAATATTGAAAAAGGAAGAGTATGAGTATT
CAACATTTCCGTGTCGCCCTTATTCCCTTTTTTGCGGCATTTTGCCTTCCTGTTTTTGCTCACCCAGAAA
CGCTGGTGAAAGTAAAAGATGCTGAAGATCAGTTGGGTGCACGAGTGGGTTACATCGAACTGGATCTCAA
CAGCGGTAAGATCCTTGAGAGTTTTCGCCCCGAAGAACGTTTTCCAATGATGAGCACTTTTAAAGTTCTG
CTATGTGGCGCGGTATTATCCCGTATTGACGCCGGGCAAGAGCAACTCGGTCGCCGCATACACTATTCTC
AGAATGACTTGGTTGAGTACTCACCAGTCACAGAAAAGCATCTTACGGATGGCATGACAGTAAGAGAATT
ATGCAGTGCTGCCATAACCATGAGTGATAACACTGCGGCCAACTTACTTCTGACAACGATCGGAGGACCG
AAGGAGCTAACCGCTTTTTTGCACAACATGGGGGATCATGTAACTCGCCTTGATCGTTGGGAACCGGAGC
TGAATGAAGCCATACCAAACGACGAGCGTGACACCACGATGCCTGTAGCAATGGCAACAACGTTGCGCAA
ACTATTAACTGGCGAACTACTTACTCTAGCTTCCCGGCAACAATTAATAGACTGGATGGAGGCGGATAAA
GTTGCAGGACCACTTCTGCGCTCGGCCCTTCCGGCTGGCTGGTTTATTGCTGATAAATCTGGAGCCGGTG
AGCGTGGGTCTCGCGGTATCATTGCAGCACTGGGGCCAGATGGTAAGCCCTCCCGTATCGTAGTTATCTA
CACGACGGGGAGTCAGGCAACTATGGATGAACGAAATAGACAGATCGCTGAGATAGGTGCCTCACTGATT
AAGCATTGGTAACTGTCAGACCAAGTTTACTCATATATACTTTAGATTGATTTAAAACTTCATTTTTAAT
TTAAAAGGATCTAGGTGAAGATCCTTTTTGATAATCTCATGACCAAAATCCCTTAACGTGAGTTTTCGTT
CCACTGAGCGTCAGACCCCGTAGAAAAGATCAAAGGATCTTCTTGAGATCCTTTTTTTCTGCGCGTAATC
TGCTGCTTGCAAACAAAAAAACCACCGCTACCAGCGGTGGTTTGTTTGCCGGATCAAGAGCTACCAACTC
TTTTTCCGAAGGTAACTGGCTTCAGCAGAGCGCAGATACCAAATACTGTTCTTCTAGTGTAGCCGTAGTT
AGGCCACCACTTCAAGAACTCTGTAGCACCGCCTACATACCTCGCTCTGCTAATCCTGTTACCAGTGGCT
GCTGCCAGTGGCGATAAGTCGTGTCTTACCGGGTTGGACTCAAGACGATAGTTACCGGATAAGGCGCAGC
GGTCGGGCTGAACGGGGGGTTCGTGCACACAGCCCAGCTTGGAGCGAACGACCTACACCGAACTGAGATA
CCTACAGCGTGAGCTATGAGAAAGCGCCACGCTTCCCGAAGGGAGAAAGGCGGACAGGTATCCGGTAAGC
GGCAGGGTCGGAACAGGAGAGCGCACGAGGGAGCTTCCAGGGGGAAACGCCTGGTATCTTTATAGTCCTG
TCGGGTTTCGCCACCTCTGACTTGAGCGTCGATTTTTGTGATGCTCGTCAGGGGGGCGGAGCCTATGGAA
AAACGCCAGCAACGCGGCCTTTTTACGGTTCCTGGCCTTTTGCTGGCCTTTTGCTCACATGTTCTTTCCT
GCGTTATCCCCTGATTCTGTGGATAACCGTATTACCGCCTTTGAGTGAGCTGATACCGCTCGCCGCAGCC
GAACGACCGAGCGCAGCGAGTCAGTGAGCGAGGAAGCGGAAGAGCGCCCAATACGCAAACCGCCTCTCCC
CGCGCGTTGGCCGATTCATTAATGCAGCTGGCACGACAGGTTTCCCGACTGGAAAGCGGGCAGTGAGCGC
AACGCAATTAATGTGAGTTAGCTCACTCATTAGGCACCCCAGGCTTTACACTTTATGCTTCCGGCTCGTA
TGTTGTGTGGAATTGTGAGCGGATAACAATTTCACACAGGAAACAGCTATGACCATGATTACGCCAAGCT
CGAAATTAACCCTCACTAAAGGGAACAAAAGCTGGTACCGGGCCCCCCCTCGAGGTCGACAGCCAGGGTC
ATGAGGATGGATCAGGGCCTTTTCTCCTTCAGAGAAGGGGTGGTCCCTGCATCCCTGAGACCCTAGAAAA
GGCTTCCTTTAGGCCAAAGAGAAAGAAGGCGAGGAGGTGTGTGTGGGAGGGAGGGGTGCGGGGAGGGGGG
CAGACACCAAATACTTTGGAGCTAAGCAGCCCTCTCCCAGCCGGCTCACTATCCCGTTGTTTTCTGAGGT
CAATAGCTACAAGCAGATGGGGTCTTATTGTAGTTTCTCCTGTAGGTATGATTCTTGAGGAGGAGAGGAA
GATTTGTTTGCAGGCTGGCGACTCCCCCAGGGCCTGCCCTCACTGCCCCAGTCCTATCTATTCCGGGGCG
GTGAGGACAGCAGGCCCCTGACCCCCAACTCTGGGCTGGGCCATATGAGCTCCAAATATCTCCTCATCTT
GGATTCCTGCCTTCTTGGCTTGGAAATGTTGTGATTTCGGTCTGTCCCTGACTGTCCTGTGAGAATTGGG
GTGTGGGGTGCACCTACAACCTCAACCAGCTTTCCTTCACTGCTCCTTTGCCCTCCCAAAGGGAACCCGG
GGACCCCAGTGGTCTGGTGAGGGGCACTTCGATCCAGGGATTGGCTGGCGGGAGGGAGCCAGGGGTTCAG
CAGGGCCTCCGAGATCGCCCCGGAAGCGCGGGGCTCGCGGCCCAGCTCGGCAATGCTATTCTCACGGCTT
CCTTTGCCCTCTCCCCCCTCCCTTCTGCCCTCGGTCCCCACCCCCACCCCACCCCGGCCCTCTCCGCCGC
TGCAGGTCCGCGCACCAGGAAGCTGAAGAAGAAGAAGAACGAGAAGGAGGACAAGCGGCCGCGGACCGCG
TTCACGGCCGAGCAGCTGCAGAGACTCAAGGCGGAGTTCCAGGCAAACCGCTACATCACGGAGCAGCGGC
GGCAGACCCTGGCCCAGGAACTCAGCCTCAACGAGTCCCAGATCAAGATCTGGTTCCAGAACAAGCGCGC
CAAGATCAAGAAAGCCACAGGCATCAAGAACGGCCTGGCGCTGCACCTCATGGCCCAGGGACTGTACAAC
CACTCCACCACCACGGTCCAGGACAAAGACGAGAGCGAGGGATCCGGCGCAACAAACTTCTCTCTGCTGA
AACAAGCCGGAGATGTCGAAGAGAATCCTGGACCGATGAGCGAGCTGATTAAGGAGAACATGCACATGAA
GCTGTACATGGAGGGCACCGTGGACAACCATCACTTCAAGTGCACATCCGAGGGCGAAGGCAAGCCCTAC
GAGGGCACCCAGACCATGAGAATCAAGGTGGTCGAGGGCGGCCCTCTCCCCTTCGCCTTCGACATCCTGG
CTACTAGCTTCCTCTACGGCAGCAAGACCTTCATCAACCACACCCAGGGCATCCCCGACTTCTTCAAGCA
GTCCTTCCCTGAGGGCTTCACATGGGAGAGAGTCACCACATACGAAGACGGGGGCGTGCTGACCGCTACC
CAGGACACCAGCCTCCAGGACGGCTGCCTCATCTACAACGTCAAGATCAGAGGGGTGAACTTCACATCCA
ACGGCCCTGTGATGCAGAAGAAAACACTCGGCTGGGAGGCCTTCACCGAGACGCTGTACCCCGCTGACGG
CGGCCTGGAAGGCAGAAACGACATGGCCCTGAAGCTCGTGGGCGGGAGCCATCTGATCGCAAACGCCAAG
ACCACATATAGATCCAAGAAACCCGCTAAGAACCTCAAGATGCCTGGCGTCTACTATGTGGACTACAGAC
TGGAAAGAATCAAGGAGGCCAACAACGAGACCTACGTCGAGCAGCACGAGGTGGCAGTGGCCAGATACTG
CGACCTCCCTAGCAAACTGGGGAAGCGACCTGCCGCCACAAAGAAGGCTGGACAGGCTAAGAAGAAGAAA
GGCTACCCATACGATGTTCCAGATTACGCTGGCTATCCCTATGACGTCCCGGACTATGCAGGTTCATATC
CATATGACGTTCCAGATTACGCTTGATAAGAATTCTCAATTTCTGAGAACTGTCATTCTCGGAAATTGAA
GCGCTGCTCGAGAGATCTACGGGTGGCATCCCTGTGACCCCTCCCCAGTGCCTCTCCTGGCCCTGGAAGT
TGCCACTCCAGTGCCCACCAGCCTTGTCCTAATAAAATTAAGTTGCATCATTTTGTCTGACTAGGTGTCC
TTCTATAATATTATGGGGTGGAGGGGGGTGGTATGGAGCAAGGGGCAAGTTGGGAAGACAACCTGTAGGG
CCTGCGGGGTCTATTGGGAACCAAGCTGGAGTGCAGTGGCACAATCTTGGCTCACTGCAATCTCCGCCTC
CTGGGTTCAAGCGATTCTCCTGCCTCAGCCTCCCGAGTTGTTGGGATTCCAGGCATGCATGACCAGGCTC
AGCTAATTTTTGTTTTTTTGGTAGAGACGGGGTTTCACCATATTGGCCAGGCTGGTCTCCAACTCCTAAT
CTCAGGTGATCTACCCACCTTGGCCTCCCAAATTGCTGGGATTACAGGCGTGAACCACTGCTCCCTTCCC
TGTCCTTTAGGTCTGAAGAGGAGTTTACGTCCAGCCACGCGTAGGATCTCGACCTCGAAATTCTACCGGG
TAGGGGAGGCGCTTTTCCCAAGGCAGTCTGGAGCATGCGCTTTAGCAGCCCCGCTGGGCACTTGGCGCTA
CATAAGTGGCCTCTGGCCTCGCACACATTCCACATCCACCGGTAGGCGCCAACCGACTCCGTTCTTTGGT
GGCCCCTTCGCGCCACCTTCTACTCCTCCCCTAGTCAGGAAGTTCCCCCCCGCCCCGCAGCTCGCGTCGT
GCAGGACGTGACAAATGGAAGTAGCACGTCTCACTAGTCTCGTGCAGATGGACAGCACCGCTGAGCAATG
GAAGCGGGTAGGCCTTTGGGGCAGCGGCCAATAGCAGCTTTGCTCCTTCGCTTTCTGGGCTCAGAGGCTG
GGAAGGGGTGGGTCCGGGGGCGGGCTCAGGGGCGGGCTCAGGGGCGGGGCGGGCGCCCGAAGGTCCTCCG
GAGGCCCGGCATTCTGCACGCTTCAAAAGCGCACGTCTGCCGCGCTGTTCTCCTCTTCCTCATCTCCGGG
CCTTTCGACCTGCATCCATCTAGATCTCGAGCAGCTGAAGCTTACCATGACCGAGTACAAGCCCACGGTG
CGCCTCGCCACCCGCGACGACGTCCCCAGGGCCGTACGCACCCTCGCCGCCGCGTTCGCCGACTACCCCG
CCACGCGCCACACCGTCGATCCGGACCGCCACATCGAGCGGGTCACCGAGCTGCAAGAACTCTTCCTCAC
GCGCGTCGGGCTCGACATCGGCAAGGTGTGGGTCGCGGACGACGGCGCCGCGGTGGCGGTCTGGACCACG
CCGGAGAGCGTCGAAGCGGGGGCGGTGTTCGCCGAGATCGGCCCGCGCATGGCCGAGTTGAGCGGTTCCC
GGCTGGCCGCGCAGCAACAGATGGAAGGCCTCCTGGCGCCGCACCGGCCCAAGGAGCCCGCGTGGTTCCT
GGCCACCGTCGGCGTCTCGCCCGACCACCAGGGCAAGGGTCTGGGCAGCGCCGTCGTGCTCCCCGGAGTG
GAGGCGGCCGAGCGCGCCGGGGTGCCCGCCTTCCTGGAGACCTCCGCGCCCCACAACCTCCCCTTCTACG
AGCGGCTCGGCTTCACCGTCACCGCCGACGTCGAGGTGCCCGAAGGACCGCGCACCTGGTGCATGACCCG
CAAGCCCGGTGCCTGACGCCCGCCCCACGACCCGCAGCGCCCGACCGAAAGGAGCGCACGACCCCATGCA
TCGATGATATCAGATCCCCGGGATGCAGAAATTGATGATCTATTAAACAATAAAGATGTCCACTAAAATG
GAAGTTTTTCCTGTCATACTTTGTTAAGAAGGGTGAGAACAGAGTACCTACATTTTGAATGGAAGGATTG
GAGCTACGGGGGTGGGGGTGGGGTGGGATTAGATAAATGCCTGCTCTTTACTGAAGGCTCTTTACTATTG
CTTTATGATAATGTTTCATAGTTGGATATCATAATTTAAACAAGCAAAACCAAATTAAGGGCCAGCTCAT
TCCTCCCACTCATGATCTATAGATCTATAGATCTCTCGTGGGATCATTGTTTTTCTCTTGATTCCCACTT
TGTGGTTCTAAGTACTGTGGTTTCCAAATGTGTCAGTTTCATAGCCTGAAGAACGAGATCAGCAGCCTCT
GTTCCACATACACTTCATTCTCAGTATTGTTTTGCCAAGTTCTAATTCCATCAGAAGCTGGTCGAGATCC
GGAACCCTTAATTCAATTTCTGAGAACTGTCATTCTCGGAAATTGAGGATCCTAGCCGCCACAGGCCGGG
GCCGCGCCCGCGCCCCCTAACGGCACCGCCGCCGTCGTCTAACGGCCCCTCGCTGGGGGAGAAAGCATCT
GCTCCAAGGAGGGAGGGAGCGCAGGGAAAAGAGCGAGAGAGACAGAAAGAGAGCCTCAGAATGGACAATG
ACGTTGAAACGCAGCATTTTTGAAAAGGGAGAAAGACTCGGACAGGTGCTATCGAAAAATAAGATCCATT
CTCTATTCCCAGTATAAGGGACGAAACTGCGAACTCCTTAAAGCTCTATCTAGCCAAACCGCTTACGACC
TTGTATATATTTAATTTCAGGTAAGGAAAACACATACGTGTAGCGATCTCTATTTGCTGGACATTTTTAT
TAATCTCCTTTATTATTATTGTTATAATTATTATAATTATTATAATTATTTTATCCCCTCCCCCACCGCC
TCGCTGCCCCCAGCCCAGTTTCGTTTTCGTTGCCTTTTTCATTTGAATGTCATTGCTTCTCCGGTGCCTC
CCGACCCGCATCGCCGGCCCTGGTTTCTCTGGGACTTTTCTTTGTGTGCGAGAGTGTGTTTCCTTTCGTG
TCTGCCCACCTCTTCTCCCCCACCTCCCGGGTCCCTTCTGTCGGTCTGTCTGTTCTGCCCCCCTTTCGTT
TTCCGGAGACTTGTTGAGAAATACGACCCCACAGACTGCGAGACTGAACCGCCGCTACAAGCCAAAGATT
TTATTATGTTCAGAAACCTGTAGTCTGAAATAAAGTGTACACTGTGCTCACGAGCGCTGGCGGCCCTCCT
GTTTGCGGGCTCGGGAAGGACGTGGGTCCGGGCACACAGCGCCCCAGCGCCCCTGCGCACGCCGGGCGGG
GAGCCGGCCGGGCCTTGCGATCACCGCACAACGAATGCAGGGCGAAGGGGAAGCGCGACCCAGATTTGGG
TTTAGCCTGGGTCTGAAGGGTCTGGCGGGACACGCCTGGTCTCCGATTGCGTTCAAGGGAACTCAAAGGC
CGACAACCACAGTCCTGGCTTCGGAAACGCTGCCTGGGCTGCGGGGCAGCTCCCCGCACCGGTCCAGGCC
CAGCCCAGTGGCGGCCTCCTCCTGGCGGCCGCCACCGCGGTGGAGCTCCAATTCGCCCTATAGTGAGTCG
TATTACAATTCACTGGCCGTCGTTTTACAACGTCGTGACTGGGAAAACCCTGGCGTTACCCAACTTAATC
GCCTTGCAGCACATCCCCCTTTCGCCAGCTGGCGTAATAGCGAAGAGGCCCGCACCGATCGCCCTTCCCA
ACAGTTGCGCAGCCTGAATGGCGAATGGAAATTGTAAGCG
Features (pLannotate 1.2.2; 20 found; start..end, strand, type, name):
     16..444     -  rep_origin     f1 ori (sequence partly withheld): f1 bacteriophage origin of replication; arrow indicates direction of (+) strand synthesis
    471..575     +  promoter       AmpR promoter: bla
    576..1436    +  CDS            AmpR: β-lactamase; bla; confers resistance to ampicillin, carbenicillin, and related antibiotics
   1607..2195    +  rep_origin     ori: high-copy-number ColE1/pMB1/pBR322/pUC origin of replication
   2378..2470    +  CDS            lacI (fragment): lac repressor; lacI; The lac repressor binds to the lac operator to inhibit transcription in E. coli. This inhibition can be relieved by adding lactose or isopropyl-β-D-thiogalactopyranoside (IPTG).
   2483..2504    +  protein_bind   CAP binding site: CAP binding activates transcription in the presence of cAMP. E. coli catabolite activator protein
   2519..2549    +  promoter       lac promoter: promoter for the E. coli lac operon
   2557..2573    +  protein_bind   lac operator: The lac repressor binds to the lac operator to inhibit transcription in E. coli. This inhibition can be relieved by adding lactose or isopropyl-β-D-thiogalactopyranoside (IPTG). lac repressor encoded by lacI
   2618..2636    +  promoter       T3 promoter: promoter for bacteriophage T3 RNA polymerase
   2648..2674    -  misc_feature   MCS (fragment): pBluescript multiple cloning site
   3498..3773    +  CDS            EN2 (fragment): HME2_CHICK - Also known as EN-2. Experimental evidence at protein level: Swiss-Prot protein existence level 1. From Gallus gallus (Chicken).
   3840..4532    +  CDS            TagBFP: TagBFP is a basic (constitutively fluorescent) blue fluorescent protein published in 2008, derived from Entacmaea quadricolor. It is reported to be a very rapidly-maturing monomer with very low acid sensitivity.
   4578..4604    +  CDS            3xHA (fragment): three tandem HA epitope tags
   4735..5211    +  polyA_signal   hGH poly(A) signal: human growth hormone polyadenylation signal
   5272..5771    +  promoter       PGK promoter: mouse phosphoglycerate kinase 1 promoter
   5811..6410    +  CDS            PuroR (fragment): puromycin N-acetyltransferase; pac from Streptomyces; confers resistance to puromycin
   6488..6940    +  polyA_signal   PGK poly(A) signal: mouse phosphoglycerate kinase 1 polyadenylation signal
   8099..8122    -  misc_feature   MCS (fragment): pBluescript multiple cloning site
   8131..8149    -  promoter       T7 promoter: promoter for bacteriophage T7 RNA polymerase
   8152..8309    +  CDS            lacZα (fragment): LacZα fragment of β-galactosidase; lacZ fragment
