[The description below was written by a language model from this plasmid's Addgene catalogue record and pLannotate feature annotations shown in this document.]
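Description:
PL752-EN1-LA-p2a-mTagBFP2nls-3xHAtag-hGHpA-PGK-puroR-EN1-RA is a homology-directed repair donor plasmid for knocking a blue fluorescent reporter into the human EN1 (engrailed-1) locus. It derives from the PL652 backbone, which the feature table shows to be pBluescript-like: a high-copy ColE1/pUC origin, an f1 origin, ampicillin resistance (bla) for selection in E. coli, and remnants of the lac promoter/lacZα region and multiple cloning site with flanking T3 and T7 promoters.

The targeting cassette sits between these MCS remnants. The left homology arm occupies the region upstream of the reporter. The automated annotation labels part of it as a chicken EN2 fragment, which most likely reflects conservation within the engrailed family, since the record gives the arms as human EN1. By the construct's name, this is followed by a P2A self-cleaving peptide, though the feature table does not annotate it. Next come mTagBFP2 with a nuclear localisation signal (detected as TagBFP), a 3xHA epitope tag and the human growth hormone polyadenylation signal. This arrangement suggests that the reporter is fused in frame to the end of the EN1 coding sequence, so that nuclear, HA-tagged BFP is co-translated with and released from endogenous EN1 under the native promoter. Downstream, a mouse PGK promoter drives puromycin N-acetyltransferase with a PGK poly(A) signal, allowing puromycin selection of targeted mammalian cells, and an unannotated stretch corresponding to the right homology arm completes the insert. No recombinase sites for removing the selection cassette are annotated, and the record does not state which nuclease or guide RNA is used for targeting.

The associated publication concerns markers of human midbrain dopaminergic neuron differentiation in a Parkinson's disease cell therapy model, which is consistent with using the plasmid to make EN1 reporter cell lines.
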