Addgene plasmid #191691: PL752-EN1-LA-p2a-mTagBFP2nls-3xHAtag-hGHpA-PGK-puroR-EN1-RA
Purpose: For knocking p2a-mTagBFP2nls-3xHAtag into EN1 locus
Depositing lab: Yuejun Chen. Depositing organization: Center for Excellence in Brain Science and Intelligence Technology, Chinese Academy of Sciences. Publication: Human midbrain dopaminergic neuronal differentiation markers predict cell therapy outcomes in a Parkinson's disease model. Xu P, He H, Gao Q, Zhou Y, Wu Z, Zhang X, Sun L, Hu G, Guan Q, You Z, Zhang X, Zheng W, Xiong M, Chen Y. J Clin Invest. 2022 Jul 15;132(14). pii: 156768. doi: 10.1172/JCI156768. PubMed 35700056.
Backbone
  Vector backbone: PL652 (Plasmid #159456)
  Backbone manufacturer: Yuejun Chen
  Vector type: Mammalian Expression
  Selectable markers: Puromycin
Growth in bacteria
  Bacterial resistance: Ampicillin, 100 μg/mL
  Growth temperature: 37°C
  Growth strain: DH5alpha
  Copy number: High Copy
Gene/Insert
  Gene/Insert name: EN1 homology arms and p2a-mTagBFP2nls-3xHAtag
  Species: H. sapiens (human)
  Mutation: WT
  Cloning method: Restriction Enzyme; 5′ cloning site Unknown (unknown if destroyed)
Terms and licenses: Academic/Nonprofit Terms; Industry Terms: Not Available to Industry
How to cite: PL752-EN1-LA-p2a-mTagBFP2nls-3xHAtag-hGHpA-PGK-puroR-EN1-RA was a gift from Yuejun Chen (Addgene plasmid # 191691 ; http://n2t.net/addgene:191691 ; RRID:Addgene_191691)
