>Addgene plasmid #191691 | PL752-EN1-LA-p2a-mTagBFP2nls-3xHAtag-hGHpA-PGK-puroR-EN1-RA | depositor partial sequence | sequence record 371572 | mTagBFP2nls-3xHAtag
GATCCGGCGCAACAAACTTCTCTCTGCTGAAACAAGCCGGAGATGTCGAAGAGAATCCTGGACCGATGAG
CGAGCTGATTAAGGAGAACATGCACATGAAGCTGTACATGGAGGGCACCGTGGACAACCATCACTTCAAG
TGCACATCCGAGGGCGAAGGCAAGCCCTACGAGGGCACCCAGACCATGAGAATCAAGGTGGTCGAGGGCG
GCCCTCTCCCCTTCGCCTTCGACATCCTGGCTACTAGCTTCCTCTACGGCAGCAAGACCTTCATCAACCA
CACCCAGGGCATCCCCGACTTCTTCAAGCAGTCCTTCCCTGAGGGCTTCACATGGGAGAGAGTCACCACA
TACGAAGACGGGGGCGTGCTGACCGCTACCCAGGACACCAGCCTCCAGGACGGCTGCCTCATCTACAACG
TCAAGATCAGAGGGGTGAACTTCACATCCAACGGCCCTGTGATGCAGAAGAAAACACTCGGCTGGGAGGC
CTTCACCGAGACGCTGTACCCCGCTGACGGCGGCCTGGAAGGCAGAAACGACATGGCCCTGAAGCTCGTG
GGCGGGAGCCATCTGATCGCAAACGCCAAGACCACATATAGATCCAAGAAACCCGCTAAGAACCTCAAGA
TGCCTGGCGTCTACTATGTGGACTACAGACTGGAAAGAATCAAGGAGGCCAACAACGAGACCTACGTCGA
GCAGCACGAGGTGGCAGTGGCCAGATACTGCGACCTCCCTAGCAAACTGGGGAAGCGACCTGCCGCCACA
AAGAAGGCTGGACAGGCTAAGAAGAAGAAAGGCTACCCATACGATGTTCCAGATTACGCTGGCTATCCCT
ATGACGTCCCGGACTATGCAGGTTCATATCCATATGACGTTCCAGATTACGCTTGATAA
